Addgene plasmid #28146: GST-TRIM24
Depositing lab: Michelle Barton. Depositing organization: University of Texas MD Anderson Cancer Center.
Backbone
  Vector backbone: pDEST15
  Backbone manufacturer: Invitrogen
  Backbone size w/o insert (bp): 7000
  Vector type: Mammalian Expression
Growth in bacteria
  Bacterial resistance: Ampicillin, 100 μg/mL
  Growth temperature: 37°C
  Growth strain: DH5alpha
  Copy number: High Copy
Gene/Insert
  Gene/Insert name: TRIM24
  Species: H. sapiens (human)
  Insert size (bp): 3200
  Entrez Gene: TRIM24 (a.k.a. PTC6, RNF82, TF1A, TIF1, TIF1A, TIF1ALPHA, hTIF1)
  Tag / fusion protein: GST (N terminal on insert)
  Cloning method: Gateway Cloning; 5′ cloning site attR1 (not destroyed); 3′ cloning site attR2 (not destroyed)
  Sequencing primers: 5′ pGEX5'
Terms and licenses: Academic/Nonprofit Terms; Industry Terms: Not Available to Industry
How to cite: GST-TRIM24 was a gift from Michelle Barton (Addgene plasmid # 28146 ; http://n2t.net/addgene:28146 ; RRID:Addgene_28146)
