[The description below was written by a language model from this plasmid's Addgene catalogue record.]
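Description:
GST-TRIM24 is a Gateway expression clone built in the Invitrogen pDEST15 destination vector (about 7 kb without insert) that carries the human TRIM24 coding sequence, an insert of roughly 3.2 kb. TRIM24, also known as TIF1α, is a tripartite-motif family protein. The open reading frame was introduced by Gateway recombination between the vector's attR1 and attR2 positions, placing it in frame behind an N-terminal glutathione S-transferase (GST) tag so that the product is a GST-TRIM24 fusion. The plasmid is maintained in standard E. coli cloning strains as a high-copy replicon and is selected with ampicillin.

The catalogue entry lists the vector type as mammalian expression, but this sits awkwardly with the backbone. pDEST15 is generally known as a bacterial expression vector in which a T7 promoter drives N-terminal GST fusions in E. coli strains that supply T7 RNA polymerase. The record itself does not name the promoter, and no feature table is provided, so the regulatory elements, origin of replication and exact junctions cannot be confirmed here. The entry also describes the attR sites as retained, whereas an LR reaction normally converts them to attB sites flanking the insert. This too cannot be checked without sequence annotation.

A GST fusion of this kind is typically used to produce recombinant protein that can be captured on glutathione resin, for purification or for pull-down and in vitro binding or enzymatic assays with TRIM24. The record does not state the specific application intended by the depositors.
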