>Addgene plasmid #28146 | GST-TRIM24 | addgene partial sequence | sequence record 57150 | pGEX-5 5'-GGGCTGGCAAGCCACGTTTGGTG-3'
CGCGTCCATGGTCGAATCAAACAAGTTTGTACAAAAAAGCAGGCTCCGCGGCCGCCCCCTTCACCATGGA
GGTGGCGGTGGAGAAGGCGGTGGCGGCGGCGGCAGCGGCCTCGGCTGCGGCCTCCGGGGGGCCCTCGGCG
GCGCCGAGCGGGGAGAACGAGGCCGAGAGTCGGCAGGGCCCGGACTCGGAGCGCGGCGGCGAGGCGGCCC
GGCTCAACCTGTTGGACACTTGCGCCGTGTGCCACCAGAACATCCAGAGCCGGGCGCCCAAGCTGCTGCC
CTGCCTGCACTCTTTCTGCCAGCGCTGCCTGCCCGCGCCCCAGCGCTACCTCATGCTGCCCGCGCCCATG
CTGGGCTCGGCCGAGACCCCGCCACCCGTCCCTGCCCCCGGCTCGCCGGTCAGCGGCTCGTCGCCGTTCG
CCACCCAAGTTGGAGTCATTCGTTGCCCAGTTTGCAGCCAAGAATGTGCAGAGAGACACATCATAGATAA
CTTTTTTGTGAAGGACACTACTGAGGTTCCCAGCAGTACAGTAGAAAAGTCAAATCAGGTATGTACAAGC
TGTGAGGACAACGCAGAAGCCAATGGGTTTTGTGTAGAGTGTGTTGAATGGCTCTGCAAGACGTGTATCA
GAGCTCATCAGAGGGTAAAGTTCACAAAAGACCACACTGTCAGACAGAAAGAGGAAGTATCTCCAGAGGC
AGTTGGTGTCACCAGCCAGCGACCAGTGTTTTGTCCTTTTCATAAAAAGGAGCAGCTGAAGCTGTACTGT
GAGACATGTGACAAACTGACATGTCGAGACTGTCAGTTGTTAGAACATAAAGAGCATAGATACCAATTTA
TAGAAGA
